Addgene plasmid #157356: pD649-HAsp-SIGLEC8-COMP5AP-AviTag-9xHis
Purpose: Mammalian expression of cell-surface protein extracellular domain fused to COMP5AP-AviTag-9xHis. Protein is secreted from cells.
Depositing lab: Chris Garcia. Depositing organization: Stanford University. Publication: A Human IgSF Cell-Surface Interactome Reveals a Complex Network of Protein-Protein Interactions. Wojtowicz WM, Vielmetter J, Fernandes RA, Siepe DH, Eastman CL, Chisholm GB, Cox S, Klock H, Anderson PW, Rue SM, Miller JJ, Glaser SM, Bragstad ML, Vance J, Lam AW, Lesley SA, Zinn K, Garcia KC. Cell. 2020 Aug 20;182(4):1027-1043.e17. doi: 10.1016/j.cell.2020.07.025. PubMed 32822567.
Backbone
  Vector backbone: pD649
  Backbone size w/o insert (bp): 7153
  Vector type: Mammalian Expression
Growth in bacteria
  Bacterial resistance: Ampicillin, 100 μg/mL
  Growth temperature: 37°C
  Growth strain: DH5alpha
  Copy number: High Copy
Gene/Insert
  Gene/Insert name: SIGLEC8 (alt name: SIGL8)
  Species: H. sapiens (human)
  Insert size (bp): 1041
  Entrez Gene: SIGLEC8 (a.k.a. SAF2, SIGLEC-8, SIGLEC8L)
  Promoter: CMV/SP6
  Tag / fusion protein: COMP5AP-AviTag-9xHis (C terminal on backbone)
  Cloning method: Restriction Enzyme; 5′ cloning site GCGGCCGC (not destroyed); 3′ cloning site GGCGCGCC (not destroyed)
  Sequencing primers: 5′ ATTTAGGTGACACTATAG; 3′ CGTCGCACTCCATCACGGTG
Resource information
  A portion of this plasmid was derived from a plasmid made by: synthesis by ThermoFisher
Terms and licenses: Academic/Nonprofit Terms; Industry Terms: Not Available to Industry
Depositor comments: Some plasmids in this collection may have an IS4-like element ISVsa5 family transposase upstream of the CMV promoter.
How to cite: pD649-HAsp-SIGLEC8-COMP5AP-AviTag-9xHis was a gift from Chris Garcia (Addgene plasmid # 157356 ; http://n2t.net/addgene:157356 ; RRID:Addgene_157356)
