[The description below was written by a language model from this plasmid's Addgene catalogue record and pLannotate feature annotations shown in this document.]
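Description:
pD649-HAsp-SIGLEC8-COMP5AP-AviTag-9xHis is a mammalian expression plasmid built on the pD649 backbone for secreted production of the extracellular domain of human SIGLEC8, a sialic-acid-binding IgSF cell-surface receptor. It is propagated in E. coli as a high-copy plasmid through a ColE1/pUC-type origin with ampicillin selection from a β-lactamase gene. The feature table also shows an SV40 early promoter/EM7 promoter cassette driving a puromycin N-acetyltransferase coding sequence followed by an SV40 polyadenylation signal, which could in principle allow puromycin selection in mammalian cells, though the record does not describe such use. Short fragments annotated as KanR, lacZα, ble and f1 ori appear to be backbone remnants rather than functional elements. The depositor notes that some plasmids in this collection may carry an IS4-like transposase upstream of the CMV promoter; no such feature is annotated here.

Expression is driven by the CMV immediate-early enhancer and promoter, followed by a fragment of CMV intron A, and an SP6 promoter lies just upstream of the open reading frame. A leader sequence (named HAsp in the construct, although the annotation software matches part of it to an immunoglobulin heavy chain signal sequence) directs the protein into the secretory pathway. The SIGLEC8 ectodomain, cloned between retained 5′ and 3′ restriction sites, is fused at its C terminus to the coiled-coil region of rat cartilage oligomeric matrix protein, which pentamerises the fusion, then human placental alkaline phosphatase, an AviTag for enzymatic biotinylation and a polyhistidine tag, ending at a bGH polyadenylation signal. The multivalent, enzymatically detectable protein belongs to a collection made for mapping interactions among human IgSF cell-surface proteins. Pentamerisation increases avidity for weak interactions, and alkaline phosphatase activity provides a readout.
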