Features (pLannotate 1.2.2; 24 found; start..end, strand, type, name):
    119..143     -  CDS            KanR (fragment): aminoglycoside phosphotransferase; aph(3')-Ia; confers resistance to kanamycin
    254..842     +  rep_origin     ori: high-copy-number ColE1/pMB1/pBR322/pUC origin of replication
   1067..1084    +  terminator     rrnB T2 terminator (fragment): transcription terminator T2 from the E. coli rrnB gene
   1109..1128    -  CDS            lacZα (fragment): LacZα fragment of β-galactosidase; lacZ fragment
   1584..1600    +  protein_bind   lac operator: The lac repressor binds to the lac operator to inhibit transcription in E. coli. This inhibition can be relieved by adding lactose or isopropyl-β-D-thiogalactopyranoside (IPTG). lac repressor encoded by lacI
   1843..2146    +  enhancer       CMV enhancer: human cytomegalovirus immediate early enhancer
   2147..2350    +  promoter       CMV promoter: human cytomegalovirus (CMV) immediate early promoter
   2486..2529    +  intron         CMV intron (fragment): modified intron A from human cytomegalovirus
   2581..2599    +  promoter       SP6 promoter: promoter for bacteriophage SP6 RNA polymerase
   2603..2640    +  CDS            IgH signal sequence (fragment): signal sequence from the mouse immunoglobulin heavy chain variable region
   2728..3789    +  CDS            SIGLEC8 (fragment) (sequence partly withheld): SIGL8_HUMAN - Also known as SAF2. Experimental evidence at protein level: Swiss-Prot protein existence level 1. Putative adhesion molecule that mediates sialic-acid dependent binding to red blood cells (PubMed:10856141, PubMed:10625619). Preferentially binds to alpha-2,3-linked sialic acid. Also binds to alpha-2,6-linked sialic acid. The sialic acid recognition site may be masked by cis interactions with sialic acids on the same cell surface (PubMed:10625619). Recognizes simultaneously epitopes having a terminal N-acetylneuraminic acid (sialic acid) and an underlying 6-O-sulfated galactose. Pr
   3886..4065    +  CDS            Comp (fragment): COMP_RAT - Experimental evidence at protein level: Swiss-Prot protein existence level 1. May play a role in the structural integrity of cartilage via its interaction with other extracellular matrix proteins such as the collagens and fibronectin. Can mediate the interaction of chondrocytes with the cartilage extracellular matrix through interaction with cell surface integrin receptors. Could play a role in the pathogenesis of osteoarthritis. Potent suppressor of apoptosis in both primary chondrocytes and transformed cells. Suppresses apoptosis by blocking the activation of caspase-3 and by indu
   4053..5505    +  CDS            SEAP (fragment): secreted alkaline phosphatase from human placenta The natural enzyme has a C-terminal transmembrane sequence that is replaced by a GPI anchor.
   5530..5571    +  CDS            AviTag™ (fragment): peptide tag that allows for enzymatic biotinylation
   5575..5598    +  CDS            8xHis: 8xHis affinity tag
   5744..5855    +  polyA_signal   bGH poly(A) signal: bovine growth hormone polyadenylation signal
   5856..5964    +  rep_origin     f1 ori (fragment): f1 bacteriophage origin of replication; arrow indicates direction of (+) strand synthesis
   5978..6307    +  promoter       SV40 promoter: SV40 enhancer and early promoter
   6355..6402    +  promoter       EM7 promoter: synthetic bacterial promoter&nbsp
   6421..7020    +  CDS            PuroR (fragment): puromycin N-acetyltransferase; pac from Streptomyces; confers resistance to puromycin
   7030..7155    +  CDS            ble (fragment): BLE_KLEPN - Experimental evidence at protein level: Swiss-Prot protein existence level 1. Binding protein with a strong affinity to the bleomycin family of antibiotics. Binds to CL990; an antimitotic-antibiotic compound. From Klebsiella pneumoniae.
   7150..7271    +  polyA_signal   SV40 poly(A) signal: SV40 polyadenylation signal
   7324..8184    -  CDS            AmpR: β-lactamase; bla; confers resistance to ampicillin, carbenicillin, and related antibiotics
   8187..89      -  promoter       AmpR promoter (fragment) (across the origin): bla
>Addgene plasmid #157356 | pD649-HAsp-SIGLEC8-COMP5AP-AviTag-9xHis | addgene full sequence | sequence record 489479 | Addgene NGS Result
TTTCAATATTATTGAAGCATTTATCAGGGTTATTGTCTCATGAGCGGATACATATTTGAATGTATTTAGA
AAAATAAACAAATAGGGGTCAGTGTTACAACCAATTAACCAATTCTGAACATTATCGCGAGCCCATTTAT
ACCTGAATATGGCTCATAACACCCCTTGCTCATGACCAAAATCCCTTAACGTGAGTTACGCGCGCGTCGT
TCCACTGAGCGTCAGACCCCGTAGAAAAGATCAAAGGATCTTCTTGAGATCCTTTTTTTCTGCGCGTAAT
CTGCTGCTTGCAAACAAAAAAACCACCGCTACCAGCGGTGGTTTGTTTGCCGGATCAAGAGCTACCAACT
CTTTTTCCGAAGGTAACTGGCTTCAGCAGAGCGCAGATACCAAATACTGTTCTTCTAGTGTAGCCGTAGT
TAGCCCACCACTTCAAGAACTCTGTAGCACCGCCTACATACCTCGCTCTGCTAATCCTGTTACCAGTGGC
TGCTGCCAGTGGCGATAAGTCGTGTCTTACCGGGTTGGACTCAAGACGATAGTTACCGGATAAGGCGCAG
CGGTCGGGCTGAACGGGGGGTTCGTGCACACAGCCCAGCTTGGAGCGAACGACCTACACCGAACTGAGAT
ACCTACAGCGTGAGCTATGAGAAAGCGCCACGCTTCCCGAAGGGAGAAAGGCGGACAGGTATCCGGTAAG
CGGCAGGGTCGGAACAGGAGAGCGCACGAGGGAGCTTCCAGGGGGAAACGCCTGGTATCTTTATAGTCCT
GTCGGGTTTCGCCACCTCTGACTTGAGCGTCGATTTTTGTGATGCTCGTCAGGGGGGCGGAGCCTATGGA
AAAACGCCAGCAACGCGGCCTTTTTACGGTTCCTGGCCTTTTGCTGGCCTTTTGCTCACATGTTCTTTCC
TGCGTTATCCCCTGATTCTGTGGATAACCGTATTACCGCCTTTGAGTGAGCTGATACCGCTCGCCGCAGC
CGAACGACCGAGCGCAGCGAGTCAGTGAGCGAGGAAGCGGAAGGCGAGAGTAGGGAACTGCCAGGCATCA
AACTAAGCAGAAGGCCCCTGACGGATGGCCTTTTTGCGTTTCTACAAACTCTTTCTGTGTTGTAAAACGA
CGGCCAGTCTTAAGCTCGGGCCCCCTGGGCGGTTCTGATAACGAGTAATCGTTAATCCGCAAATAACGTA
AAAACCCGCTTCGGCGGGTTTTTTTATGGGGGGAGTTTAGGGAAAGAGCATTTGTCAGAATATTTAAGGG
CGCCTGTCACTTTGCTTGATATATGAGAATTATTTAACCTTATAAATGAGAAAAAAGCAACGCACTTTAA
ATAAGATACGTTGCTTTTTCGATTGATGAACACCTATAATTAAACTATTCATCTATTATTTATGATTTTT
TGTATATACAATATTTCTAGTTTGTTAAAGAGAATTAAGAAAATAAATCTCGAAAATAATAAAGGGAAAA
TCAGTTTTTGATATCAAAATTATACATGTCAACGATAATACAAAATATAATACAAACTATAAGATGTTAT
CAGTATTTATTATCATTTAGAATAAATTTTGTGTCGCCCTTAATTGTGAGCGGATAACAATTACGAGCTT
CATGCACAGTGGCGTTGACTCAATATTGGCCATTAGCCATATTATTCATTGGTTATATAGCATAAATCAA
TATTGGCTATTGGCCATTGCATACGTTGTATCTATATCATAATATGTACATTTATATTGGCTCATGTCCA
ATATGACCGCCATGTTGGCATTGATTATTGACTAGTTATTAATAGTAATCAATTACGGGGTCATTAGTTC
ATAGCCCATATATGGAGTTCCGCGTTACATAACTTACGGTAAATGGCCCGCCTGGCTGACCGCCCAACGA
CCCCCGCCCATTGACGTCAATAATGACGTATGTTCCCATAGTAACGCCAATAGGGACTTTCCATTGACGT
CAATGGGTGGAGTATTTACGGTAAACTGCCCACTTGGCAGTACATCAAGTGTATCATATGCCAAGTACGC
CCCCTATTGACGTCAATGACGGTAAATGGCCCGCCTGGCATTATGCCCAGTACATGACCTTATGGGACTT
TCCTACTTGGCAGTACATCTACGTATTAGTCATCGCTATTACCATGGTGATGCGGTTTTGGCAGTACATC
AATGGGCGTGGATAGCGGTTTGACTCACGGGGATTTCCAAGTCTCCACCCCATTGACGTCAATGGGAGTT
TGTTTTGGCACCAAAATCAACGGGACTTTCCAAAATGTCGTAACAACTCCGCCCCATTGACGCAAATGGG
CGGTAGGCGTGTACGGTGGGAGGTCTATATAAGCAGAGCTCGTTTAGTGAACCGTCAGATCGCCTGGAGA
CGCCATCCACGCTGTTTTGACCTCCATAGAAGACACCGGGACCGATCCAGCCTCCGCGGCCGGGAACGGT
GCATTGGAACGCGGATTCCCCGTGCCAAGAGTGACGTAAGTACCGCCTATAGAGTCTATAGGCCCACCCC
CTTGGCTTCGTTAGAACGCGGCTACAATTAATACATAACCTTATGTATCATACACATACGATTTAGGTGA
CACTATAGAATAACATCCACTTTGCCTTTCTCTCCACAGGTGTCCACTCCCAGGTCCAACTGCACCTCGG
TTCTATCGAAAACGCGCCTGCTAGCGCCACCATGAAGACCATCATTGCCCTGAGCTACATCTTCTGCCTG
GTGTTCGCTGCGGCCGCC
[1041 nt withheld, positions 2749-3789]
GGCGCGCCGGAAGATCAAGTTGATCCAAGATTGATTGATGGCAAGGGCGGATCTCTGGAGGTGCTGTTCC
AGGGACCAGGCGGAAGCGGCAATCCCGGCGGCGATCTGGCCCCCCAGATGCTGCGCGAGCTGCAGGAGAC
CAATGCCGCCCTGCAGGACGTGCGCGAGCTGCTGCGCCACCGCGTGAAGGAGATCACCTTCCTGAAGAAC
ACCGTGATGGAGTGCGACGCCTGCGGTATGCAGCCCTCTAGAGGCTCCGGCTCCATCATCCCAGTTGAGG
AGGAGAACCCGGACTTCTGGAACCGCGAGGCAGCCGAGGCCCTGGGTGCCGCCAAGAAGCTGCAGCCTGC
ACAGACAGCCGCCAAGAACCTCATCATCTTCCTGGGCGATGGGATGGGGGTGTCTACGGTGACAGCTGCC
AGGATCCTAAAAGGGCAGAAGAAGGACAAACTGGGGCCTGAGATACCCCTGGCCATGGACCGCTTCCCAT
ATGTGGCTCTGTCCAAGACATACAATGTAGACAAACATGTGCCAGACAGTGGAGCCACAGCCACGGCCTA
CCTGTGCGGGGTCAAGGGCAACTTCCAGACCATTGGCTTGAGTGCAGCCGCCCGCTTTAACCAGTGCAAC
ACGACACGCGGCAACGAGGTCATCTCCGTGATGAATCGGGCCAAGAAAGCAGGGAAGTCAGTGGGAGTGG
TAACCACCACACGAGTGCAGCACGCCTCGCCAGCCGGCACCTACGCCCACACGGTGAACCGCAACTGGTA
CTCGGACGCCGACGTGCCTGCCTCGGCCCGCCAGGAGGGGTGCCAGGACATCGCTACGCAGCTCATCTCC
AACATGGACATTGACGTGATCCTAGGTGGAGGCCGAAAGTACATGTTTCGCATGGGAACCCCAGACCCTG
AGTACCCAGATGACTACAGCCAAGGTGGGACCAGGCTGGACGGGAAGAATCTGGTGCAGGAATGGCTGGC
GAAGCGCCAGGGTGCCCGGTATGTGTGGAACCGCACTGAGCTCATGCAGGCTTCCCTGGACCCGTCTGTG
ACCCATCTCATGGGTCTCTTTGAGCCTGGAGACATGAAATACGAGATCCACCGAGACTCCACACTGGACC
CCTCCCTGATGGAGATGACAGAGGCTGCCCTGCGCCTGCTGAGCAGGAACCCCCGCGGCTTCTTCCTCTT
CGTGGAGGGTGGTCGCATCGACCATGGTCATCATGAAAGCAGGGCTTACCGGGCACTGACTGAGACGATC
ATGTTCGACGACGCCATTGAGAGGGCGGGCCAGCTCACCAGCGAGGAGGACACGCTGAGCCTCGTCACTG
CCGACCACTCCCACGTCTTCTCCTTCGGAGGCTACCCCCTGCGAGGGAGCTCCATCTTCGGGCTGGCCCC
TGGCAAGGCCCGGGACAGGAAGGCCTACACGGTCCTCCTATACGGAAACGGTCCAGGCTATGTGCTCAAG
GACGGCGCCCGGCCGGATGTTACCGAGAGCGAGAGCGGGAGCCCCGAGTATCGGCAGCAGTCAGCAGTGC
CCCTGGACGAAGAGACCCACGCAGGCGAGGACGTGGCGGTGTTCGCGCGCGGCCCGCAGGCGCACCTGGT
TCACGGCGTGCAGGAGCAGACCTTCATAGCGCACGTCATGGCCTTCGCCGCCTGCCTGGAGCCCTACACC
GCCTGCGACCTGGCGCCCCCCGCCGGCACCACCGACGCCGCGCACCCGGGTGGCGGAGGACTGAACGACA
TCTTCGAGGCTCAGAAAATCGAATGGCACGAACATCACCATCACCATCACCATCACCATTAAGGCCGGCC
TGTAGTCACTGGCACAACGCGTTACCCGGTAAGCCAATCGGGTATACACGGTCGTCATACTGCAGACAGG
GTTCTTCTACTTTGCAAGATAGTCTTGAGTAGTAAAATAAATAGATAGAGAAAATCAGCCTCGACTGTGC
CTTCTAGTTGCCAGCCATCTGTTGTTTGCCCCTCCCCCGTGCCTTCCTTGACCCTGGAAGGTGCCACTCC
CACTGTCCTTTCCTAATAAAATGAGGAAATTGCATCACAACACTCAACCCTATCTCGGTCTATTCTTTTG
ATTTATAAGGGATTTTGCCGATTTCGGCCTATTGGTTAAAAAATGAGCTGATTTAACAAAAATTTAACGC
GAATTAATTCTGTGGAATGTGTGTCAGTTAGGGTGTGGAAAGTCCCCAGGCTCCCCAGCAGGCAGAAGTA
TGCAAAGCATGCATCTCAATTAGTCAGCAACCAGGTGTGGAAAGTCCCCAGGCTCCCCAGCAGGCAGAAG
TATGCAAAGCATGCATCTCAATTAGTCAGCAACCATAGTCCCGCCCCTAACTCCGCCCATCCCGCCCCTA
ACTCCGCCCAGTTCCGCCCATTCTCCGCCCCATGGCTGACTAATTTTTTTTATTTATGCAGAGGCCGAGG
CCGCCTCTGCCTCTGAGCTATTCCAGAAGTAGTGAGGAGGCTTTTTTGGAGGCCTAGGCTTTTGCAAAAA
GCTCCCGGGAGCTTGTATATCCATTTTCGGATCTGATCAGCACGTGTTGACAATTAATCATCGGCATAGT
ATATCGGCATAGTATAATACGACAAGGTGAGGAACTAAACCATGACCGAGTACAAGCCCACGGTGCGCCT
CGCCACCCGCGACGACGTCCCCAGGGCCGTACGCACCCTCGCCGCCGCGTTCGCCGACTACCCCGCCACG
CGCCACACCGTCGATCCGGACCGCCACATCGAGCGGGTCACCGAGCTGCAAGAACTCTTCCTCACGCGCG
TCGGGCTCGACATCGGCAAGGTGTGGGTCGCGGACGACGGCGCCGCGGTGGCGGTCTGGACCACGCCGGA
GAGCGTCGAAGCGGGGGCGGTGTTCGCCGAGATCGGCCCGCGCATGGCCGAGTTGAGCGGTTCCCGGCTG
GCCGCGCAGCAACAGATGGAAGGCCTCCTGGCGCCGCACCGGCCCAAGGAGCCCGCGTGGTTCCTGGCCA
CCGTCGGCGTCTCGCCCGACCACCAGGGCAAGGGTCTGGGCAGCGCCGTCGTGCTCCCCGGAGTGGAGGC
GGCCGAGCGCGCCGGGGTGCCCGCCTTCCTGGAGACATCCGCGCCCCGCAACCTCCCCTTCTACGAGCGG
CTCGGCTTCACCGTCACCGCCGACGTCGAGGTGCCCGAAGGACCGCGCACCTGGTGCATGACCCGCAAGC
CCGGTGCCTGACACGTGCTACGAGATTTCGATTCCACCGCCGCCTTCTATGAAAGGTTGGGCTTCGGAAT
CGTTTTCCGGGACGCCGGCTGGATGATCCTCCAGCGCGGGGATCTCATGCTGGAGTTCTTCGCCCACCCC
AACTTGTTTATTGCAGCTTATAATGGTTACAAATAAAGCAATAGCATCACAAATTTCACAAATAAAGCAT
TTTTTTCACTGCATTCTAGTTGTGGTTTGTCCAAACTCATCAATGTATCTTATCATGTCTGTATACCGTC
GACCTCTAGCTAGAGCTTGGCGTAATCATGGTCATTACCAATGCTTAATCAGTGAGGCACCTATCTCAGC
GATCTGTCTATTTCGTTCATCCATAGTTGCCTGACTCCCCGTCGTGTAGATAACTACGATACGGGAGGGC
TTACCATCTGGCCCCAGCGCTGCGATGATACCGCGAGAACCACGCTCACCGGCTCCGGATTTATCAGCAA
TAAACCAGCCAGCCGGAAGGGCCGAGCGCAGAAGTGGTCCTGCAACTTTATCCGCCTCCATCCAGTCTAT
TAATTGTTGCCGGGAAGCTAGAGTAAGTAGTTCGCCAGTTAATAGTTTGCGCAACGTTGTTGCCATCGCT
ACAGGCATCGTGGTGTCACGCTCGTCGTTTGGTATGGCTTCATTCAGCTCCGGTTCCCAACGATCAAGGC
GAGTTACATGATCCCCCATGTTGTGCAAAAAAGCGGTTAGCTCCTTCGGTCCTCCGATCGTTGTCAGAAG
TAAGTTGGCCGCAGTGTTATCACTCATGGTTATGGCAGCACTGCATAATTCTCTTACTGTCATGCCATCC
GTAAGATGCTTTTCTGTGACTGGTGAGTACTCAACCAAGTCATTCTGAGAATAGTGTATGCGGCGACCGA
GTTGCTCTTGCCCGGCGTCAATACGGGATAATACCGCGCCACATAGCAGAACTTTAAAAGTGCTCATCAT
TGGAAAACGTTCTTCGGGGCGAAAACTCTCAAGGATCTTACCGCTGTTGAGATCCAGTTCGATGTAACCC
ACTCGTGCACCCAACTGATCTTCAGCATCTTTTACTTTCACCAGCGTTTCTGGGTGAGCAAAAACAGGAA
GGCAAAATGCCGCAAAAAAGGGAATAAGGGCGACACGGAAATGTTGAATACTCATATTCTTCCTT
