>Addgene plasmid #157356 | pD649-HAsp-SIGLEC8-COMP5AP-AviTag-9xHis | depositor partial sequence | sequence record 303822 | insert (extracellular domain)
[1041 nt withheld, positions 1-1041]
